Addgene plasmid #226387: pcDNA3.1(-).TagRFP.T-2A-V5-K353Q.Tau2N4R-WPRE
Purpose: Expresses tau propagation ORF with V5 tag on K353Q mutant 2N4R tau
Depositing lab: Bradley Hyman. Depositing organization: Massachusetts General Hospital. Publication: Alzheimer disease-associated tau post-translational modification mimics impact tau propagation and uptake. Dickson JR, Sobolewski RGR, Fernandes AR, Cooper JM, Fan Z, Chung M, Donahue C, Oakley DH, Strickland DK, Hyman BT. J Neuropathol Exp Neurol. 2025 Jun 1;84(6):459-470. doi: 10.1093/jnen/nlaf007. PubMed 39984820.
Backbone
  Vector backbone: pcDNA3.1(-)
  Backbone size w/o insert (bp): 5427
  Vector type: Mammalian Expression
Growth in bacteria
  Bacterial resistance: Ampicillin, 100 μg/mL
  Growth temperature: 37°C
  Growth strain: DH5alpha
  Copy number: High Copy
Gene/Insert
  Gene/Insert name: Tau2N4R
  Species: H. sapiens (human); synthetic
  Insert size (bp): 2174
  Mutation: K353Q, 2N4R
  Entrez Gene: MAPT (a.k.a. DDPAC, FTD1, FTDP-17, MAPTL, MSTD, MTBT1, MTBT2, PPND, PPP1R103, TAU, Tau-PHF6, tau-40)
  Tag / fusion protein: TagRFP.T.2A.V5 (N terminal on insert)
  Cloning method: Other
Terms and licenses: Academic/Nonprofit Terms; Industry Terms: Not Available to Industry
How to cite: pcDNA3.1(-).TagRFP.T-2A-V5-K353Q.Tau2N4R-WPRE was a gift from Bradley Hyman (Addgene plasmid # 226387 ; http://n2t.net/addgene:226387 ; RRID:Addgene_226387)
