[The description below was written by a language model from this plasmid's Addgene catalogue record and pLannotate feature annotations shown in this document.]
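Description:
pcDNA3.1(-).TagRFP.T-2A-V5-K353Q.Tau2N4R-WPRE is a mammalian expression plasmid of about 8.3 kb built on the pcDNA3.1(-) backbone. It is propagated in E. coli through a high-copy ColE1/pUC-type origin with ampicillin selection (AmpR under its own bla promoter), and it also carries an f1 phage origin. For selection in mammalian cells the backbone supplies a neomycin/kanamycin phosphotransferase gene driven by the SV40 enhancer/early promoter and terminated by an SV40 polyadenylation signal. Several short fragment annotations in the table (bom, truncated HIV-1 LTR, ble, lacI and lac promoter elements) look like backbone remnants or partial matches rather than functional parts.

The payload is a single open reading frame transcribed from the human CMV immediate early enhancer/promoter, with a T7 promoter just upstream of the cloning site. It encodes the red fluorescent protein TagRFP-T, a 2A peptide (named in the construct and tag field, and falling in the unannotated gap between the reporter and the tag), then a V5 epitope fused to the N terminus of human tau (MAPT) in the 2N4R isoform carrying a K353Q substitution. The associated publication title indicates that such substitutions serve as mimics of disease-associated post-translational modifications. A WPRE follows the coding region to boost transcript stability and expression, and the bovine growth hormone poly(A) signal ends the transcript.

Because the 2A element causes the reporter and V5-tau to be produced as separate proteins from one transcript, transfected cells contain both TagRFP-T and V5-tau. Cells that are V5-positive but lack red fluorescence can therefore be read as having taken up tau from elsewhere. This fits the recorded purpose of a tau propagation ORF for studying how Alzheimer disease-associated modification mimics affect tau spread and uptake.
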