Features (pLannotate 1.2.2; 24 found; start..end, strand, type, name):
     28..80      -  misc_feature   bom (fragment): basis of mobility region from pBR322
    235..614     +  enhancer       CMV enhancer: human cytomegalovirus immediate early enhancer
    615..818     +  promoter       CMV promoter: human cytomegalovirus (CMV) immediate early promoter
    814..847     +  LTR            5' LTR (truncated) (fragment): truncated 5' long terminal repeat (LTR) from HIV-1
    863..881     +  promoter       T7 promoter: promoter for bacteriophage T7 RNA polymerase
    921..973     +  misc_feature   MCS: multiple cloning site
    987..1718    +  CDS            TagRFP-T: TagRFP-T is a basic (constitutively fluorescent) red fluorescent protein published in 2008, derived from Entacmaea quadricolor. It has low acid sensitivity.
   1791..1832    +  CDS            V5 tag: epitope tag from simian virus 5
   1839..3158    +  CDS            MAPT (sequence partly withheld): TAU_SPECI - Experimental evidence at protein level: Swiss-Prot protein existence level 1. Promotes microtubule assembly and stability, and might be involved in the establishment and maintenance of neuronal polarity. The C-terminus binds axonal microtubules while the N-terminus binds neural plasma membrane components, suggesting that tau functions as a linker protein between both. Axonal polarity is predetermined by tau localization (in the neuronal cell) in the domain of the cell body defined by the centrosome. The short isoforms allow plasticity of the cytoskeleton whereas the longer isoforms
   3178..3766    +  misc_feature   WPRE: woodchuck hepatitis virus posttranscriptional regulatory element
   3866..4090    +  polyA_signal   bGH poly(A) signal: bovine growth hormone polyadenylation signal
   4094..4115    +  promoter       SV40 promoter (fragment): SV40 enhancer and early promoter
   4136..4564    +  rep_origin     f1 ori (sequence partly withheld): f1 bacteriophage origin of replication; arrow indicates direction of (+) strand synthesis
   4578..4907    +  promoter       SV40 promoter: SV40 enhancer and early promoter
   4974..5765    +  CDS            neo: KKA2_KLEPN - Also known as kan, nptII. Experimental evidence at protein level: Swiss-Prot protein existence level 1. Resistance to kanamycin, neomycin, paromomycin, ribostamycin, butirosin and gentamicin B. From Klebsiella pneumoniae.
   5789..5947    +  CDS            ble (fragment): BLE_KLEPN - Experimental evidence at protein level: Swiss-Prot protein existence level 1. Binding protein with a strong affinity to the bleomycin family of antibiotics. Binds to CL990; an antimitotic-antibiotic compound. From Klebsiella pneumoniae.
   5942..6063    +  polyA_signal   SV40 poly(A) signal: SV40 polyadenylation signal
   6136..6152    -  protein_bind   lac operator: The lac repressor binds to the lac operator to inhibit transcription in E. coli. This inhibition can be relieved by adding lactose or isopropyl-β-D-thiogalactopyranoside (IPTG). lac repressor encoded by lacI
   6160..6190    -  promoter       lac promoter: promoter for the E. coli lac operon
   6205..6226    -  protein_bind   CAP binding site: CAP binding activates transcription in the presence of cAMP. E. coli catabolite activator protein
   6239..6331    -  CDS            lacI (fragment): lac repressor; lacI; The lac repressor binds to the lac operator to inhibit transcription in E. coli. This inhibition can be relieved by adding lactose or isopropyl-β-D-thiogalactopyranoside (IPTG).
   6514..7102    -  rep_origin     ori: high-copy-number ColE1/pMB1/pBR322/pUC origin of replication
   7273..8133    -  CDS            AmpR: β-lactamase; bla; confers resistance to ampicillin, carbenicillin, and related antibiotics
   8134..8238    -  promoter       AmpR promoter: bla
>Addgene plasmid #226387 | pcDNA3.1(-).TagRFP.T-2A-V5-K353Q.Tau2N4R-WPRE | addgene full sequence | sequence record 450751 | Addgene NGS Result
GACGGATCGGGAGATCTCCCGATCCCCTATGGTGCACTCTCAGTACAATCTGCTCTGATGCCGCATAGTT
AAGCCAGTATCTGCTCCCTGCTTGTGTGTTGGAGGTCGCTGAGTAGTGCGCGAGCAAAATTTAAGCTACA
ACAAGGCAAGGCTTGACCGACAATTGCATGAAGAATCTGCTTAGGGTTAGGCGTTTTGCGCTGCTTCGCG
ATGTACGGGCCAGATATACGCGTTGACATTGATTATTGACTAGTTATTAATAGTAATCAATTACGGGGTC
ATTAGTTCATAGCCCATATATGGAGTTCCGCGTTACATAACTTACGGTAAATGGCCCGCCTGGCTGACCG
CCCAACGACCCCCGCCCATTGACGTCAATAATGACGTATGTTCCCATAGTAACGCCAATAGGGACTTTCC
ATTGACGTCAATGGGTGGAGTATTTACGGTAAACTGCCCACTTGGCAGTACATCAAGTGTATCATATGCC
AAGTACGCCCCCTATTGACGTCAATGACGGTAAATGGCCCGCCTGGCATTATGCCCAGTACATGACCTTA
TGGGACTTTCCTACTTGGCAGTACATCTACGTATTAGTCATCGCTATTACCATGGTGATGCGGTTTTGGC
AGTACATCAATGGGCGTGGATAGCGGTTTGACTCACGGGGATTTCCAAGTCTCCACCCCATTGACGTCAA
TGGGAGTTTGTTTTGGCACCAAAATCAACGGGACTTTCCAAAATGTCGTAACAACTCCGCCCCATTGACG
CAAATGGGCGGTAGGCGTGTACGGTGGGAGGTCTATATAAGCAGAGCTCTCTGGCTAACTAGAGAACCCA
CTGCTTACTGGCTTATCGAAATTAATACGACTCACTATAGGGAGACCCAAGCTGGCTAGCGTTTAAACGG
GCCCTCTAGACTCGAGCTCAAGCTTCGAATTCTGCAGTCGACGGTACCGCGGGCCCGGGATCCACCGGTC
GCCACCATGGTGTCTAAGGGCGAAGAGCTGATTAAGGAGAACATGCACATGAAGCTGTACATGGAGGGCA
CCGTGAACAACCACCACTTCAAGTGCACATCCGAGGGCGAAGGCAAGCCCTACGAGGGCACCCAGACCAT
GAGAATCAAGGTGGTCGAGGGCGGCCCTCTCCCCTTCGCCTTCGACATCCTGGCTACCAGCTTCATGTAC
GGCAGCAGAACCTTCATCAACCACACCCAGGGCATCCCCGACTTCTTTAAGCAGTCCTTCCCTGAGGGCT
TCACATGGGAGAGAGTCACCACATACGAAGACGGGGGCGTGCTGACCGCTACCCAGGACACCAGCCTCCA
GGACGGCTGCCTCATCTACAACGTCAAGATCAGAGGGGTGAACTTCCCATCCAACGGCCCTGTGATGCAG
AAGAAAACACTCGGCTGGGAGGCCAACACCGAGATGCTGTACCCCGCTGACGGCGGCCTGGAAGGCAGAA
CCGACATGGCCCTGAAGCTCGTGGGCGGGGGCCACCTGATCTGCAACTTCAAGACCACATACAGATCCAA
GAAACCCGCTAAGAACCTCAAGATGCCCGGCGTCTACTATGTGGACCACAGACTGGAAAGAATCAAGGAG
GCCGACAAAGAGACCTACGTCGAGCAGCACGAGGTGGCTGTGGCCAGATACTGCGACCTCCCTAGCAAAC
TGGGGCACAAACTTAATGGCATGGACGAGCTGTACAAGGGTACCGGCGAGGGCAGAGGAAGTCTGCTAAC
ATGCGGTGACGTCGAGGAGAATCCTGGCCCAACCGGTAAAGGTAAGCCTATCCCTAACCCTCTCCTCGGT
CTCGATTCTACGACTAGTGCTGAGCCCCGCCAGGAGTTCGAAGTGATGGAAGATCACGCTGGGACGTACG
GGTTGGGGGACAGGAAAGATCAGGGGGGCTACACCATGCACCAAGACCAAGAGGGTGACACGGACGCTGG
CCTGAAAGAATCTCCCCTGCAGACCCCCACTGAGGACGGATCTGAGGAACCGGGCTCTGAAACCTCTGAT
GCTAAGAGCACTCCAACAGCGGAAGATGTGACAGCACCCTTAGTGGATGAGGGAGCTCCCGGCAAGCAGG
CTGCCGCGCAGCCCCACACGGAGATCCCAGAAGGAACCACAGCTGAAGAAGCAGGCATTGGAGACACCCC
CAGCCTGGAAGACGAAGCTGCTGGTCACGTGACCCAAGCTCGCATGGTCAGTAAAAGCAAAGACGGGACT
GGAAGCGATGACAAAAAAGCCAAGGGGGCTGATGGTAAAACGAAGATCGCCACACCGCGGGGAGCAGCCC
CTCCAGGCCAGAAGGGCCAGGCCAACGCCACCAGGATTCCAGCAAAAACCCCGCCCGCTCCAAAGACACC
ACCCAGCTCTGGTGAACCTCCAAAATCAGGGGATCGCAGCGGCTACAGCAGCCCCGGCTCCCCAGGCACT
CCCGGCAGCCGCTCCCGCACCCCGTCCCTTCCAACCCCACCCACCCGGGAGCCCAAGAAGGTGGCAGTGG
TCCGTACTCCACCCAAGTCGCCGTCTTCCGCCAAGAGCCGCCTGCAGACAGCCCCCGTGCCCATGCCAGA
CCTGAAGAATGTCAAGTCCAAGATCGGCTCCACTGAGAACCTGAAGCACCAGCCGGGAGGCGGGAAGGTG
CAGATAATT
[153 nt withheld, positions 2670-2822]
CATAAACCAGGAGGTGGCCAGGTGGAAGTAAAATCTGAGAAGCTTGACTTCAAGGACAGAGTCCAGTCGC
AGATTGGGTCCCTGGACAATATCACCCACGTCCCTGGCGGAGGAAATAAAAAGATTGAAACCCACAAGCT
GACCTTCCGCGAGAACGCCAAAGCCAAGACAGACCACGGGGCGGAGATCGTGTACAAGTCGCCAGTGGTG
TCTGGGGACACGTCTCCACGGCATCTCAGCAATGTCTCCTCCACCGGCAGCATCGACATGGTAGACTCGC
CCCAGCTCGCCACGCTAGCTGACGAGGTGTCTGCCTCCCTGGCCAAGCAGGGTTTGTAGGGATCCGATTA
TCGATAATCAACCTCTGGATTACAAAATTTGTGAAAGATTGACTGGTATTCTTAACTATGTTGCTCCTTT
TACGCTATGTGGATACGCTGCTTTAATGCCTTTGTATCATGCTATTGCTTCCCGTATGGCTTTCATTTTC
TCCTCCTTGTATAAATCCTGGTTGCTGTCTCTTTATGAGGAGTTGTGGCCCGTTGTCAGGCAACGTGGCG
TGGTGTGCACTGTGTTTGCTGACGCAACCCCCACTGGTTGGGGCATTGCCACCACCTGTCAGCTCCTTTC
CGGGACTTTCGCTTTCCCCCTCCCTATTGCCACGGCGGAACTCATCGCCGCCTGCCTTGCCCGCTGCTGG
ACAGGGGCTCGGCTGTTGGGCACTGACAATTCCGTGGTGTTGTCGGGGAAATCATCGTCCTTTCCTTGGC
TGCTCGCCTGTGTTGCCACCTGGATTCTGCGCGGGACGCCCTTCTGCTACGTCCCTTCGGCCCTCAATCC
AGCGGACCTTCCTTCCCGCGGCCTGCTGCCGGCTCTGCGGCCTCTTCCGCGTCTTCGCCTTCGCCCTCAG
ACGAGTCGGATCTCCCTTTGGGCCGCCTCCCCGCATCGATACCGTCGAGCGATATCTGCAGAATTCCACC
ACACTGGACTAGTGGATCCGAGCTCGGTACCAAGCTTAAGTTTAAACCGCTGATCAGCCTCGACTGTGCC
TTCTAGTTGCCAGCCATCTGTTGTTTGCCCCTCCCCCGTGCCTTCCTTGACCCTGGAAGGTGCCACTCCC
ACTGTCCTTTCCTAATAAAATGAGGAAATTGCATCGCATTGTCTGAGTAGGTGTCATTCTATTCTGGGGG
GTGGGGTGGGGCAGGACAGCAAGGGGGAGGATTGGGAAGACAATAGCAGGCATGCTGGGGATGCGGTGGG
CTCTATGGCTTCTGAGGCGGAAAGAACCAGCTGGGGCTCTAGGGGGTATCCCC
[124 nt withheld, positions 4136-4259]
C
[91 nt withheld, positions 4261-4351]
A
[49 nt withheld, positions 4353-4401]
CCTTTGACGTTGGAGTCCACGTTCTTT
[37 nt withheld, positions 4429-4465]
ACCCTATCTCGGTCTATTCTTTTGATTTATAAGGGATTTTGCCGATTTCGGCCTATTGGTTAAAAAATGA
GCTGATTTAACAAAAATTTAACGCGAATTAATTCTGTGGAATGTGTGTCAGTTAGGGTGTGGAAAGTCCC
CAGGCTCCCCAGCAGGCAGAAGTATGCAAAGCATGCATCTCAATTAGTCAGCAACCAGGTGTGGAAAGTC
CCCAGGCTCCCCAGCAGGCAGAAGTATGCAAAGCATGCATCTCAATTAGTCAGCAACCATAGTCCCGCCC
CTAACTCCGCCCATCCCGCCCCTAACTCCGCCCAGTTCCGCCCATTCTCCGCCCCATGGCTGACTAATTT
TTTTTATTTATGCAGAGGCCGAGGCCGCCTCTGCCTCTGAGCTATTCCAGAAGTAGTGAGGAGGCTTTTT
TGGAGGCCTAGGCTTTTGCAAAAAGCTCCCGGGAGCTTGTATATCCATTTTCGGATCTGATCAAGAGACA
GGATGAGGATCGTTTCGCATGATTGAACAAGATGGATTGCACGCAGGTTCTCCGGCCGCTTGGGTGGAGA
GGCTATTCGGCTATGACTGGGCACAACAGACAATCGGCTGCTCTGATGCCGCCGTGTTCCGGCTGTCAGC
GCAGGGGCGCCCGGTTCTTTTTGTCAAGACCGACCTGTCCGGTGCCCTGAATGAACTGCAGGACGAGGCA
GCGCGGCTATCGTGGCTGGCCACGACGGGCGTTCCTTGCGCAGCTGTGCTCGACGTTGTCACTGAAGCGG
GAAGGGACTGGCTGCTATTGGGCGAAGTGCCGGGGCAGGATCTCCTGTCATCTCACCTTGCTCCTGCCGA
GAAAGTATCCATCATGGCTGATGCAATGCGGCGGCTGCATACGCTTGATCCGGCTACCTGCCCATTCGAC
CACCAAGCGAAACATCGCATCGAGCGAGCACGTACTCGGATGGAAGCCGGTCTTGTCGATCAGGATGATC
TGGACGAAGAGCATCAGGGGCTCGCGCCAGCCGAACTGTTCGCCAGGCTCAAGGCGCGCATGCCCGACGG
CGAGGATCTCGTCGTGACCCATGGCGATGCCTGCTTGCCGAATATCATGGTGGAAAATGGCCGCTTTTCT
GGATTCATCGACTGTGGCCGGCTGGGTGTGGCGGACCGCTATCAGGACATAGCGTTGGCTACCCGTGATA
TTGCTGAAGAGCTTGGCGGCGAATGGGCTGACCGCTTCCTCGTGCTTTACGGTATCGCCGCTCCCGATTC
GCAGCGCATCGCCTTCTATCGCCTTCTTGACGAGTTCTTCTGAGCGGGACTCTGGGGTTCGAAATGACCG
ACCAAGCGACGCCCAACCTGCCATCACGAGATTTCGATTCCACCGCCGCCTTCTATGAAAGGTTGGGCTT
CGGAATCGTTTTCCGGGACGCCGGCTGGATGATCCTCCAGCGCGGGGATCTCATGCTGGAGTTCTTCGCC
CACCCCAACTTGTTTATTGCAGCTTATAATGGTTACAAATAAAGCAATAGCATCACAAATTTCACAAATA
AAGCATTTTTTTCACTGCATTCTAGTTGTGGTTTGTCCAAACTCATCAATGTATCTTATCATGTCTGTAT
ACCGTCGACCTCTAGCTAGAGCTTGGCGTAATCATGGTCATAGCTGTTTCCTGTGTGAAATTGTTATCCG
CTCACAATTCCACACAACATACGAGCCGGAAGCATAAAGTGTAAAGCCTGGGGTGCCTAATGAGTGAGCT
AACTCACATTAATTGCGTTGCGCTCACTGCCCGCTTTCCAGTCGGGAAACCTGTCGTGCCAGCTGCATTA
ATGAATCGGCCAACGCGCGGGGAGAGGCGGTTTGCGTATTGGGCGCTCTTCCGCTTCCTCGCTCACTGAC
TCGCTGCGCTCGGTCGTTCGGCTGCGGCGAGCGGTATCAGCTCACTCAAAGGCGGTAATACGGTTATCCA
CAGAATCAGGGGATAACGCAGGAAAGAACATGTGAGCAAAAGGCCAGCAAAAGGCCAGGAACCGTAAAAA
GGCCGCGTTGCTGGCGTTTTTCCATAGGCTCCGCCCCCCTGACGAGCATCACAAAAATCGACGCTCAAGT
CAGAGGTGGCGAAACCCGACAGGACTATAAAGATACCAGGCGTTTCCCCCTGGAAGCTCCCTCGTGCGCT
CTCCTGTTCCGACCCTGCCGCTTACCGGATACCTGTCCGCCTTTCTCCCTTCGGGAAGCGTGGCGCTTTC
TCATAGCTCACGCTGTAGGTATCTCAGTTCGGTGTAGGTCGTTCGCTCCAAGCTGGGCTGTGTGCACGAA
CCCCCCGTTCAGCCCGACCGCTGCGCCTTATCCGGTAACTATCGTCTTGAGTCCAACCCGGTAAGACACG
ACTTATCGCCACTGGCAGCAGCCACTGGTAACAGGATTAGCAGAGCGAGGTATGTAGGCGGTGCTACAGA
GTTCTTGAAGTGGTGGCCTAACTACGGCTACACTAGAAGAACAGTATTTGGTATCTGCGCTCTGCTGAAG
CCAGTTACCTTCGGAAAAAGAGTTGGTAGCTCTTGATCCGGCAAACAAACCACCGCTGGTAGCGGTGGTT
TTTTTGTTTGCAAGCAGCAGATTACGCGCAGAAAAAAAGGATCTCAAGAAGATCCTTTGATCTTTTCTAC
GGGGTCTGACGCTCAGTGGAACGAAAACTCACGTTAAGGGATTTTGGTCATGAGATTATCAAAAAGGATC
TTCACCTAGATCCTTTTAAATTAAAAATGAAGTTTTAAATCAATCTAAAGTATATATGAGTAAACTTGGT
CTGACAGTTACCAATGCTTAATCAGTGAGGCACCTATCTCAGCGATCTGTCTATTTCGTTCATCCATAGT
TGCCTGACTCCCCGTCGTGTAGATAACTACGATACGGGAGGGCTTACCATCTGGCCCCAGTGCTGCAATG
ATACCGCGAGACCCACGCTCACCGGCTCCAGATTTATCAGCAATAAACCAGCCAGCCGGAAGGGCCGAGC
GCAGAAGTGGTCCTGCAACTTTATCCGCCTCCATCCAGTCTATTAATTGTTGCCGGGAAGCTAGAGTAAG
TAGTTCGCCAGTTAATAGTTTGCGCAACGTTGTTGCCATTGCTACAGGCATCGTGGTGTCACGCTCGTCG
TTTGGTATGGCTTCATTCAGCTCCGGTTCCCAACGATCAAGGCGAGTTACATGATCCCCCATGTTGTGCA
AAAAAGCGGTTAGCTCCTTCGGTCCTCCGATCGTTGTCAGAAGTAAGTTGGCCGCAGTGTTATCACTCAT
GGTTATGGCAGCACTGCATAATTCTCTTACTGTCATGCCATCCGTAAGATGCTTTTCTGTGACTGGTGAG
TACTCAACCAAGTCATTCTGAGAATAGTGTATGCGGCGACCGAGTTGCTCTTGCCCGGCGTCAATACGGG
ATAATACCGCGCCACATAGCAGAACTTTAAAAGTGCTCATCATTGGAAAACGTTCTTCGGGGCGAAAACT
CTCAAGGATCTTACCGCTGTTGAGATCCAGTTCGATGTAACCCACTCGTGCACCCAACTGATCTTCAGCA
TCTTTTACTTTCACCAGCGTTTCTGGGTGAGCAAAAACAGGAAGGCAAAATGCCGCAAAAAAGGGAATAA
GGGCGACACGGAAATGTTGAATACTCATACTCTTCCTTTTTCAATATTATTGAAGCATTTATCAGGGTTA
TTGTCTCATGAGCGGATACATATTTGAATGTATTTAGAAAAATAAACAAATAGGGGTTCCGCGCACATTT
CCCCGAAAAGTGCCACCTGACGTC
